>Addgene plasmid #158371 | MAC-SARS-CoV-2 S | addgene full sequence | sequence record 309539 | Addgene NGS Result
GACATTGATTATTGACTAGTTATTAATAGTAATCAATTACGGGGTCATTAGTTCATAGCCCATATATGGA
GTTCCGCGTTACATAACTTACGGTAAATGGCCCGCCTGGCTGACCGCCCAACGACCCCCGCCCATTGACG
TCAATAATGACGTATGTTCCCATAGTAACGCCAATAGGGACTTTCCATTGACGTCAATGGGTGGAGTATT
TACGGTAAACTGCCCACTTGGCAGTACATCAAGTGTATCATATGCCAAGTACGCCCCCTATTGACGTCAA
TGACGGTAAATGGCCCGCCTGGCATTATGCCCAGTACATGACCTTATGGGACTTTCCTACTTGGCAGTAC
ATCTACGTATTAGTCATCGCTATTACCATGGTGATGCGGTTTTGGCAGTACATCAATGGGCGTGGATAGC
GGTTTGACTCACGGGGATTTCCAAGTCTCCACCCCATTGACGTCAATGGGAGTTTGTTTTGGCACCAAAA
TCAACGGGACTTTCCAAAATGTCGTAACAACTCCGCCCCATTGACGCAAATGGGCGGTAGGCGTGTACGG
TGGGAGGTCTATATAAGCAGAGCTCTCCCTATCAGTGATAGAGATCTCCCTATCAGTGATAGAGATCGTC
GACGAGCTCGTTTAGTGAACCGTCAGATCGCCTGGAGACGCCATCCACGCTGTTTTGACCTCCATAGAAG
ACACCGGGACCGATCCAGCCTCCGGACTCTAGCGTTTAAACTTAAGCTTGGTACCGAGCTCGGATCCACT
AGTCCAGTGTGGTGGAATTCTGCAGATATCAACAAGTTTGTACAAAAAAGTTGGCATGTTCGTGTTCCTG
GTGCTGCTGCCACTGGTGAGCTCCCAGTGCGTGAACCTGACCACCAGAACCCAGCTGCCACCTGCCTACA
CCAACTCCTTCACCAGGGGCGTGTACTACCCAGACAAGGTGTTCAGATCCAGCGTGCTGCACTCTACCCA
GGACCTGTTCCTGCCATTCTTCTCTAACGTGACCTGGTTCCACGCCATCCACGTGTCTGGAACCAACGGC
ACCAAGAGATTCGACAACCCAGTGCTGCCATTCAACGACGGCGTGTACTTCGCTTCTACCGAGAAGTCTA
ACATCATCAGGGGTTGGATCTTCGGAACCACCCTGGACTCTAAGACCCAGTCTCTGCTGATCGTGAACAA
CGCTACCAACGTGGTGATCAAGGTGTGCGAGTTCCAGTTCTGCAACGACCCATTCCTGGGAGTGTACTAC
CACAAGAACAACAAGTCTTGGATGGAAAGCGAGTTCAGGGTGTACAGCTCTGCTAACAACTGCACCTTCG
AGTACGTGTCTCAGCCTTTCCTGATGGACCTGGAAGGAAAGCAGGGAAACTTCAAGAACCTGAGAGAGTT
CGTGTTCAAGAACATCGACGGTTACTTCAAGATATACAGCAAGCACACCCCAATCAACCTGGTGAGGGAC
CTGCCACAGGGTTTCTCTGCTCTGGAGCCCCTGGTGGACCTGCCAATCGGCATCAACATCACCAGGTTCC
AGACCCTGCTGGCTCTGCACAGGTCTTACCTGACCCCAGGCGACAGCAGCTCTGGATGGACCGCCGGCGC
CGCTGCTTACTACGTGGGATACCTGCAGCCAAGGACCTTCCTGCTGAAGTACAACGAAAACGGCACCATC
ACCGACGCCGTGGACTGCGCTCTGGACCCACTGTCTGAGACCAAGTGCACCCTGAAGTCTTTCACCGTGG
AAAAGGGAATCTACCAGACCAGCAACTTCCGCGTGCAGCCCACCGAGTCTATCGTGAGATTCCCAAACAT
CACCAACCTGTGCCCATTCGGAGAAGTGTTCAACGCTACCAGGTTCGCCAGCGTGTACGCTTGGAACAGG
AAGAGAATCAGCAACTGCGTGGCCGACTACTCTGTGCTGTACAACTCTGCCTCCTTCTCCACCTTCAAGT
GCTACGGCGTGTCCCCAACCAAGCTGAACGACCTGTGCTTCACCAACGTGTACGCTGACTCCTTCGTGAT
CAGAGGAGACGAAGTGAGACAGATCGCTCCCGGTCAGACCGGAAAGATCGCCGACTACAACTACAAGCTG
CCAGACGACTTCACCGGTTGCGTGATCGCTTGGAACTCTAACAACCTGGACTCTAAGGTGGGAGGCAACT
ACAACTACCTGTACAGGCTGTTCCGCAAGAGCAACCTGAAGCCTTTCGAAAGGGACATCAGCACCGAAAT
CTACCAGGCTGGATCTACCCCATGCAACGGAGTGGAAGGATTCAACTGCTACTTCCCTCTGCAGTCTTAC
GGATTCCAGCCAACCAACGGAGTGGGATACCAGCCATACAGAGTGGTGGTGCTGTCTTTCGAGCTGCTGC
ACGCTCCTGCTACCGTGTGCGGACCAAAGAAGTCTACCAACCTGGTGAAGAACAAGTGCGTGAACTTCAA
CTTCAACGGACTGACCGGAACCGGAGTGCTGACCGAATCCAACAAGAAGTTCCTGCCTTTCCAGCAGTTC
GGTAGAGACATCGCCGACACCACCGACGCTGTGAGAGACCCACAGACCCTGGAAATCCTGGACATCACCC
CCTGCTCTTTCGGAGGAGTGAGCGTGATCACCCCAGGAACCAACACCTCCAACCAGGTGGCCGTGCTGTA
CCAGGACGTGAACTGCACCGAAGTGCCAGTGGCCATCCACGCTGACCAGCTGACCCCAACCTGGAGAGTG
TACAGCACCGGATCTAACGTGTTCCAGACCCGTGCCGGCTGCCTGATCGGAGCCGAGCACGTGAACAACT
CCTACGAATGCGACATCCCAATCGGAGCTGGCATCTGCGCTTCTTACCAGACCCAGACCAACAGCCCAAG
AAGGGCCAGATCCGTGGCCTCTCAGAGCATCATCGCCTACACCATGAGCCTGGGCGCTGAAAACAGCGTG
GCTTACAGCAACAACTCTATCGCCATCCCAACCAACTTCACCATCTCTGTGACCACCGAAATCCTGCCAG
TGAGCATGACCAAGACCAGCGTGGACTGCACCATGTACATCTGCGGAGACTCTACCGAATGCTCTAACCT
GCTGCTGCAGTACGGCAGCTTCTGCACCCAGCTGAACCGCGCTCTGACCGGAATCGCTGTGGAGCAGGAC
AAGAACACCCAGGAAGTGTTCGCTCAGGTGAAGCAGATATACAAGACCCCACCTATCAAGGACTTCGGAG
GATTCAACTTCTCTCAGATCCTGCCCGACCCATCTAAGCCCTCTAAGAGGTCTTTCATCGAAGACCTGCT
GTTCAACAAGGTGACCCTGGCCGACGCCGGTTTCATCAAGCAGTACGGTGACTGCCTGGGAGACATCGCC
GCTAGAGACCTGATCTGCGCCCAGAAGTTCAACGGTCTGACCGTGCTGCCACCACTGCTGACCGACGAGA
TGATCGCCCAGTACACCTCTGCCCTGCTGGCTGGAACCATCACCTCTGGTTGGACCTTCGGAGCTGGCGC
CGCCCTGCAGATCCCATTCGCTATGCAGATGGCCTACCGTTTCAACGGTATCGGAGTGACCCAGAACGTG
CTGTACGAAAACCAGAAGCTGATCGCTAACCAGTTCAACTCTGCTATCGGAAAGATCCAGGACTCCCTGT
CCTCTACCGCTTCTGCCCTGGGAAAGCTGCAGGACGTGGTGAACCAGAACGCCCAGGCCCTGAACACCCT
GGTGAAGCAGCTGTCTTCTAACTTCGGAGCCATCTCCTCTGTGCTGAACGACATCCTGTCTAGGCTGGAC
AAGGTGGAAGCCGAGGTGCAGATCGACAGACTGATCACCGGAAGACTGCAGTCTCTGCAGACCTACGTGA
CCCAGCAGCTGATCAGGGCCGCTGAAATCAGAGCTTCTGCCAACCTGGCTGCCACCAAGATGTCCGAATG
CGTGCTGGGCCAGTCTAAGAGGGTGGACTTCTGCGGAAAGGGATACCACCTGATGTCCTTCCCACAGTCT
GCTCCACACGGAGTGGTGTTCCTGCACGTGACCTACGTGCCCGCCCAGGAAAAGAACTTCACCACCGCCC
CAGCTATCTGCCACGACGGAAAGGCTCACTTCCCCAGGGAGGGAGTGTTCGTGTCTAACGGAACCCACTG
GTTCGTGACCCAGAGGAACTTCTACGAGCCACAGATCATCACCACCGACAACACCTTCGTGTCTGGAAAC
TGCGACGTGGTGATCGGAATCGTGAACAACACCGTGTACGACCCACTGCAGCCAGAACTGGACTCTTTCA
AGGAGGAACTGGACAAGTACTTCAAGAACCACACCTCTCCAGACGTGGACCTGGGAGACATCTCCGGAAT
CAACGCCTCTGTGGTGAACATCCAGAAGGAAATCGACAGACTGAACGAGGTGGCCAAGAACCTGAACGAA
TCTCTGATCGACCTGCAGGAACTGGGAAAGTACGAGCAGTACATCAAGTGGCCCTGGTACATCTGGCTGG
GTTTCATCGCTGGTCTGATCGCTATCGTGATGGTGACCATCATGCTGTGCTGCATGACCTCTTGCTGCTC
TTGCCTGAAGGGATGCTGCTCTTGCGGATCTTGCTGCAAGTTCGACGAGGACGACTCCGAGCCTGTGCTG
AAGGGTGTGAAGCTGCACTACACCTACCCAACTTTCTTGTACAAAGTGGTTGATATCAAGGCCGCCGACA
TCACCAGCCTGTACAAGAAAGTGGGGTGGAGCCATCCCCAGTTCGAGAAGGGCGGAGGATCTGGCGGCGG
AAGCGGCGGAGGAAGCTGGTCCCACCCTCAGTTTGAGAAAGGCACCGAGCTGGGCAGCACCATGGCCAGC
TACCCCTACGACGTGCCCGACTACGCCAAGGACAACACCGTGCCCCTGAAGCTGATCGCCCTGCTGGCCA
ACGGCGAGTTCCACTCTGGCGAGCAGCTGGGCGAGACACTGGGCATGAGCAGAGCCGCCATCAACAAGCA
CATCCAGACCCTGCGGGACTGGGGCGTGGACGTGTTCACAGTGCCCGGCAAGGGCTACAGCCTGCCCGAG
CCCATCCAGCTGCTGAACGCCAAGCAGATCCTGGGCCAGCTGGATGGCGGATCTGTGGCCGTGCTGCCCG
TGATCGACAGCACCAACCAGTATCTGCTCGACCGGATCGGCGAGCTGAAGTCCGGCGACGCCTGTATCGC
CGAGTACCAGCAGGCCGGCAGAGGCGGCAGGGGCAGAAAGTGGTTCAGCCCCTTCGGCGCCAACCTGTAC
CTGAGCATGTTCTGGAGACTGGAACAGGGCCCAGCCGCCGCTATTGGCCTGAGCCTGGTCATCGGCATCG
TGATGGCCGAGGTGCTGCGGAAGCTGGGCGCCGACAAAGTGCGCGTGAAGTGGCCCAACGACCTGTATCT
GCAGGACCGGAAGCTGGCCGGCATCCTGGTGGAACTGACCGGCAAAACAGGCGACGCCGCCCAGATCGTG
ATCGGCGCTGGCATCAACATGGCCATGCGGCGGGTGGAAGAGAGCGTGGTCAACCAGGGCTGGATCACCC
TGCAGGAAGCCGGCATCAACCTGGACCGGAACACCCTGGCCGCCATGCTGATCAGAGAGCTGAGAGCCGC
CCTGGAACTGTTCGAGCAGGAAGGCCTGGCCCCCTACCTGAGCAGATGGGAGAAGCTGGACAACTTCATC
AACCGGCCCGTGAAACTGATCATCGGCGACAAAGAGATCTTCGGCATCAGCCGGGGCATCGACAAGCAGG
GGGCCCTGCTCCTGGAACAGGACGGCATCATCAAGCCCTGGATGGGCGGCGAGATCAGCCTGCGGAGCGC
CGAGAAGTGATGACTCGAGTCTAGAGGGCCCGTTTAAACCCGCTGATCAGCCTCGACTGTGCCTTCTAGT
TGCCAGCCATCTGTTGTTTGCCCCTCCCCCGTGCCTTCCTTGACCCTGGAAGGTGCCACTCCCACTGTCC
TTTCCTAATAAAATGAGGAAATTGCATCGCATTGTCTGAGTAGGTGTCATTCTATTCTGGGGGGTGGGGT
GGGGCAGGACAGCAAGGGGGAGGATTGGGAAGACAATAGCAGGCATGCTGGGGATGCGGTGGGCTCTATG
GCTTCTGAGGCGGAAAGAACCAGCTGGGGCTCTAGGGGGTATCCCC
[124 nt withheld, positions 6137-6260]
C
[91 nt withheld, positions 6262-6352]
AGGGTGATGGTTCACGTACCTAGAAGTTCCTATTCCGAAGTTCCTATTCTCTAGAAAGTATAGGAACTTC
CTTGGCCAAAAAGCCTGAACTCACCGCGACGTCTGTCGAGAAGTTTCTGATCGAAAAGTTCGACAGCGTC
TCCGACCTGATGCAGCTCTCGGAGGGCGAAGAATCTCGTGCTTTCAGCTTCGATGTAGGAGGGCGTGGAT
ATGTCCTGCGGGTAAATAGCTGCGCCGATGGTTTCTACAAAGATCGTTATGTTTATCGGCACTTTGCATC
GGCCGCGCTCCCGATTCCGGAAGTGCTTGACATTGGGGAATTCAGCGAGAGCCTGACCTATTGCATCTCC
CGCCGTGCACAGGGTGTCACGTTGCAAGACCTGCCTGAAACCGAACTGCCCGCTGTTCTGCAGCCGGTCG
CGGAGGCCATGGATGCGATCGCTGCGGCCGATCTTAGCCAGACGAGCGGGTTCGGCCCATTCGGACCGCA
AGGAATCGGTCAATACACTACATGGCGTGATTTCATATGCGCGATTGCTGATCCCCATGTGTATCACTGG
CAAACTGTGATGGACGACACCGTCAGTGCGTCCGTCGCGCAGGCTCTCGATGAGCTGATGCTTTGGGCCG
AGGACTGCCCCGAAGTCCGGCACCTCGTGCACGCGGATTTCGGCTCCAACAATGTCCTGACGGACAATGG
CCGCATAACAGCGGTCATTGACTGGAGCGAGGCGATGTTCGGGGATTCCCAATACGAGGTCGCCAACATC
TTCTTCTGGAGGCCGTGGTTGGCTTGTATGGAGCAGCAGACGCGCTACTTCGAGCGGAGGCATCCGGAGC
TTGCAGGATCGCCGCGGCTCCGGGCGTATATGCTCCGCATTGGTCTTGACCAACTCTATCAGAGCTTGGT
TGACGGCAATTTCGATGATGCAGCTTGGGCGCAGGGTCGATGCGACGCAATCGTCCGATCCGGAGCCGGG
ACTGTCGGGCGTACACAAATCGCCCGCAGAAGCGCGGCCGTCTGGACCGATGGCTGTGTAGAAGTACTCG
CCGATAGTGGAAACCGACGCCCCAGCACTCGTCCGAGGGCAAAGGAATAGCACGTACTACGAGATTTCGA
TTCCACCGCCGCCTTCTATGAAAGGTTGGGCTTCGGAATCGTTTTCCGGGACGCCGGCTGGATGATCCTC
CAGCGCGGGGATCTCATGCTGGAGTTCTTCGCCCACCCCAACTTGTTTATTGCAGCTTATAATGGTTACA
AATAAAGCAATAGCATCACAAATTTCACAAATAAAGCATTTTTTTCACTGCATTCTAGTTGTGGTTTGTC
CAAACTCATCAATGTATCTTATCATGTCTGTATACCGTCGACCTCTAGCTAGAGCTTGGCGTAATCATGG
TCATAGCTGTTTCCTGTGTGAAATTGTTATCCGCTCACAATTCCACACAACATACGAGCCGGAAGCATAA
AGTGTAAAGCCTGGGGTGCCTAATGAGTGAGCTAACTCACATTAATTGCGTTGCGCTCACTGCCCGCTTT
CCAGTCGGGAAACCTGTCGTGCCAGCTGCATTAATGAATCGGCCAACGCGCGGGGAGAGGCGGTTTGCGT
ATTGGGCGCTCTTCCGCTTCCTCGCTCACTGACTCGCTGCGCTCGGTCGTTCGGCTGCGGCGAGCGGTAT
CAGCTCACTCAAAGGCGGTAATACGGTTATCCACAGAATCAGGGGATAACGCAGGAAAGAACATGTGAGC
AAAAGGCCAGCAAAAGGCCAGGAACCGTAAAAAGGCCGCGTTGCTGGCGTTTTTCCATAGGCTCCGCCCC
CCTGACGAGCATCACAAAAATCGACGCTCAAGTCAGAGGTGGCGAAACCCGACAGGACTATAAAGATACC
AGGCGTTTCCCCCTGGAAGCTCCCTCGTGCGCTCTCCTGTTCCGACCCTGCCGCTTACCGGATACCTGTC
CGCCTTTCTCCCTTCGGGAAGCGTGGCGCTTTCTCATAGCTCACGCTGTAGGTATCTCAGTTCGGTGTAG
GTCGTTCGCTCCAAGCTGGGCTGTGTGCACGAACCCCCCGTTCAGCCCGACCGCTGCGCCTTATCCGGTA
ACTATCGTCTTGAGTCCAACCCGGTAAGACACGACTTATCGCCACTGGCAGCAGCCACTGGTAACAGGAT
TAGCAGAGCGAGGTATGTAGGCGGTGCTACAGAGTTCTTGAAGTGGTGGCCTAACTACGGCTACACTAGA
AGAACAGTATTTGGTATCTGCGCTCTGCTGAAGCCAGTTACCTTCGGAAAAAGAGTTGGTAGCTCTTGAT
CCGGCAAACAAACCACCGCTGGTAGCGGTGGTTTTTTTGTTTGCAAGCAGCAGATTACGCGCAGAAAAAA
AGGATCTCAAGAAGATCCTTTGATCTTTTCTACGGGGTCTGACGCTCAGTGGAACGAAAACTCACGTTAA
GGGATTTTGGTCATGAGATTATCAAAAAGGATCTTCACCTAGATCCTTTTAAATTAAAAATGAAGTTTTA
AATCAATCTAAAGTATATATGAGTAAACTTGGTCTGACAGTTACCAATGCTTAATCAGTGAGGCACCTAT
CTCAGCGATCTGTCTATTTCGTTCATCCATAGTTGCCTGACTCCCCGTCGTGTAGATAACTACGATACGG
GAGGGCTTACCATCTGGCCCCAGTGCTGCAATGATACCGCGAGACCCACGCTCACCGGCTCCAGATTTAT
CAGCAATAAACCAGCCAGCCGGAAGGGCCGAGCGCAGAAGTGGTCCTGCAACTTTATCCGCCTCCATCCA
GTCTATTAATTGTTGCCGGGAAGCTAGAGTAAGTAGTTCGCCAGTTAATAGTTTGCGCAACGTTGTTGCC
ATTGCTACAGGCATCGTGGTGTCACGCTCGTCGTTTGGTATGGCTTCATTCAGCTCCGGTTCCCAACGAT
CAAGGCGAGTTACATGATCCCCCATGTTGTGCAAAAAAGCGGTTAGCTCCTTCGGTCCTCCGATCGTTGT
CAGAAGTAAGTTGGCCGCAGTGTTATCACTCATGGTTATGGCAGCACTGCATAATTCTCTTACTGTCATG
CCATCCGTAAGATGCTTTTCTGTGACTGGTGAGTACTCAACCAAGTCATTCTGAGAATAGTGTATGCGGC
GACCGAGTTGCTCTTGCCCGGCGTCAATACGGGATAATACCGCGCCACATAGCAGAACTTTAAAAGTGCT
CATCATTGGAAAACGTTCTTCGGGGCGAAAACTCTCAAGGATCTTACCGCTGTTGAGATCCAGTTCGATG
TAACCCACTCGTGCACCCAACTGATCTTCAGCATCTTTTACTTTCACCAGCGTTTCTGGGTGAGCAAAAA
CAGGAAGGCAAAATGCCGCAAAAAAGGGAATAAGGGCGACACGGAAATGTTGAATACTCATACTCTTCCT
TTTTCAATATTATTGAAGCATTTATCAGGGTTATTGTCTCATGAGCGGATACATATTTGAATGTATTTAG
AAAAATAAACAAATAGGGGTTCCGCGCACATTTCCCCGAAAAGTGCCACCTGACGTCGACGGATCGGGAG
ATCTCCCGATCCCCTATGGTGCACTCTCAGTACAATCTGCTCTGATGCCGCATAGTTAAGCCAGTATCTG
CTCCCTGCTTGTGTGTTGGAGGTCGCTGAGTAGTGCGCGAGCAAAATTTAAGCTACAACAAGGCAAGGCT
TGACCGACAATTGCATGAAGAATCTGCTTAGGGTTAGGCGTTTTGCGCTGCTTCGCGATGTACGGGCCAG
ATATACGCGTT
Features (pLannotate 1.2.2; 24 found; start..end, strand, type, name):
      1..380     +  enhancer       CMV enhancer: human cytomegalovirus immediate early enhancer
    381..584     +  promoter       CMV promoter: human cytomegalovirus (CMV) immediate early promoter
    586..605     +  promoter       PLtetO-1 promoter (fragment): modified phage lambda PL promoter with tet operator sites (Lutz and Bujard, 1997)
    607..626     +  promoter       PLtetO-1 promoter (fragment): modified phage lambda PL promoter with tet operator sites (Lutz and Bujard, 1997)
    634..667     +  promoter       TRE3GV promoter (fragment): 3rd-generation Tet-responsive promoter that can be activated by binding of Tet-On® 3G, optimized for retroviral and lentiviral vectors
    803..820     +  protein_bind   attB1 (fragment): mutant version of attB; core recombination site for the Gateway® BP reaction BP Clonase™
    826..4644    +  CDS            S: SPIKE_SARS2 - Experimental evidence at protein level: Swiss-Prot protein existence level 1. [Spike glycoprotein]: May down-regulate host tetherin (BST2) by lysosomal degradation, thereby counteracting its antiviral activity. From Severe acute respiratory syndrome coronavirus 2 (2019-nCoV) (SARS-CoV-2).
   4646..4670    -  protein_bind   attB2: mutant version of attB; recombination site for the Gateway® BP reaction BP Clonase™
   4858..5817    +  CDS            birA: BIRA_ECOLI - Also known as bioR, dhbB. Experimental evidence at protein level: Swiss-Prot protein existence level 1. Acts both as a biotin--[acetyl-CoA-carboxylase] ligase and a biotin-operon repressor. In the presence of ATP, BirA activates biotin to form the BirA-biotinyl-5'-adenylate (BirA-bio-5'-AMP or holoBirA) complex. HoloBirA can either transfer the biotinyl moiety to the biotin carboxyl carrier protein (BCCP) subunit of acetyl-CoA carboxylase, or bind to the biotin operator site and inhibit transcription of the operon. From Escherichia coli (strain K12).
   5867..6091    +  polyA_signal   bGH poly(A) signal: bovine growth hormone polyadenylation signal
   6095..6116    +  promoter       SV40 promoter (fragment): SV40 enhancer and early promoter
   6137..6370    +  rep_origin     f1 ori (fragment) (sequence partly withheld): f1 bacteriophage origin of replication; arrow indicates direction of (+) strand synthesis
   6375..6422    +  protein_bind   FRT: FLP-mediated recombination occurs in the 8-bp core sequence TCTAGAAA (Turan and Bode, 2011). FLP recombinase from the Saccharomyces cerevisiae 2μ plasmid
   6430..7452    +  CDS            HygR: aminoglycoside phosphotransferase from E. coli; aph(4)-Ia; confers resistance to hygromycin
   7462..7587    +  CDS            ble (fragment): BLE_KLEPN - Experimental evidence at protein level: Swiss-Prot protein existence level 1. Binding protein with a strong affinity to the bleomycin family of antibiotics. Binds to CL990; an antimitotic-antibiotic compound. From Klebsiella pneumoniae.
   7582..7703    +  polyA_signal   SV40 poly(A) signal: SV40 polyadenylation signal
   7776..7792    -  protein_bind   lac operator: The lac repressor binds to the lac operator to inhibit transcription in E. coli. This inhibition can be relieved by adding lactose or isopropyl-β-D-thiogalactopyranoside (IPTG). lac repressor encoded by lacI
   7800..7830    -  promoter       lac promoter: promoter for the E. coli lac operon
   7845..7866    -  protein_bind   CAP binding site: CAP binding activates transcription in the presence of cAMP. E. coli catabolite activator protein
   7879..7971    -  CDS            lacI (fragment): lac repressor; lacI; The lac repressor binds to the lac operator to inhibit transcription in E. coli. This inhibition can be relieved by adding lactose or isopropyl-β-D-thiogalactopyranoside (IPTG).
   8154..8742    -  rep_origin     ori: high-copy-number ColE1/pMB1/pBR322/pUC origin of replication
   8913..9773    -  CDS            AmpR: β-lactamase; bla; confers resistance to ampicillin, carbenicillin, and related antibiotics
   9774..9878    -  promoter       AmpR promoter: bla
   9937..9989    -  misc_feature   bom (fragment): basis of mobility region from pBR322
