[The description below was written by a language model from this plasmid's Addgene catalogue record and pLannotate feature annotations shown in this document.]
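Description:
MAC-SARS-CoV-2 S is a mammalian expression plasmid of about 10.1 kb, built by Gateway cloning of the SARS-CoV-2 spike glycoprotein coding sequence into the MAC-tag-C destination backbone. It is maintained in E. coli through a high-copy ColE1/pUC-type origin and an ampicillin resistance (β-lactamase) cassette. Fragments of an f1 origin, lac regulatory elements and the pBR322 bom region are also annotated as backbone remnants.

The spike open reading frame lies between attB1 and attB2 recombination sites. It sits downstream of the CMV immediate-early enhancer and promoter, which is followed by short matches to tet operator-containing promoters. These matches suggest a tetracycline-regulatable CMV/TetO arrangement, although the catalogue fields do not state inducibility. After attB2 comes the C-terminal MAC-tag supplied by the backbone, of which the feature table identifies only an E. coli BirA-derived biotin ligase coding region. The transcript ends at a bGH polyadenylation signal. A ligase fused in this way can biotinylate proteins near the bait for proximity labelling. The other components of the tag are not annotated in the table.

Further downstream, an FRT site directly precedes a hygromycin resistance gene with an SV40 poly(A) signal, and no full promoter is annotated upstream of that gene. This layout is typical of vectors designed for FLP-mediated integration into a genomic FRT locus, where hygromycin selection identifies correct integrants, but the record does not state this. The stated purpose is MAC-tagged gene expression, and the associated work combines proximity labelling with affinity purification-mass spectrometry, so the construct serves to map host proteins that interact with or lie close to the viral spike protein.
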