Addgene plasmid #158371: MAC-SARS-CoV-2 S
Purpose: MAC-tagged gene expression
Depositing lab: Markku Varjosalo. Depositing organization: University of Helsinki, Institute of Biotechnology. Publication: Combined proximity labeling and affinity purification-mass spectrometry workflow for mapping and visualizing protein interaction networks. Liu X, Salokas K, Weldatsadik RG, Gawriyski L, Varjosalo M. Nat Protoc. 2020 Aug 10. pii: 10.1038/s41596-020-0365-x. doi: 10.1038/s41596-020-0365-x. PubMed 32778839.
Backbone
  Vector backbone: MAC-tag-C (#108077)
  Vector type: Mammalian Expression
Growth in bacteria
  Bacterial resistance: Ampicillin, 100 μg/mL
  Growth temperature: 37°C
  Growth strain: DH5alpha
  Copy number: High Copy
Gene/Insert
  Gene/Insert name: SARS-CoV-2 S
  Species: Other
  Entrez Gene: S (a.k.a. GU280_gp02, spike glycoprotein)
  Tag / fusion protein: MAC-tag (C terminal on backbone)
  Cloning method: Gateway Cloning
Terms and licenses: Academic/Nonprofit Terms; Industry Terms
How to cite: MAC-SARS-CoV-2 S was a gift from Markku Varjosalo (Addgene plasmid # 158371 ; http://n2t.net/addgene:158371 ; RRID:Addgene_158371)
